Addgene plasmid #194010: pSpCas9n(BB)-2A-puro-a5 guide A
Purpose: For CRISPR knockout of integrin alpha5
Depositing lab: Timothy Springer. Depositing organization: Boston Children's Hospital. Publication: A general chemical principle for creating closure-stabilizing integrin inhibitors. Lin FY, Li J, Xie Y, Zhu J, Huong Nguyen TT, Zhang Y, Zhu J, Springer TA. Cell. 2022 Sep 15;185(19):3533-3550.e27. doi: 10.1016/j.cell.2022.08.008. PubMed 36113427.
Backbone
  Vector backbone: pSpCas9n(BB)-2A-puro
  Vector type: CRISPR
  Selectable markers: Puromycin
Growth in bacteria
  Bacterial resistance: Ampicillin, 100 μg/mL
  Growth temperature: 37°C
  Growth strain: DH5alpha
  Copy number: Unknown
Gene/Insert
  Gene/Insert name: single-guide RNA (a5_guide A) (alt name: alpha 5 guide A)
  Cloning method: Restriction Enzyme; 5′ cloning site BbsI (unknown if destroyed); 3′ cloning site BbsI (unknown if destroyed)
  Sequencing primers: 5′ TTTATGGCGAGGCGGCGG
Terms and licenses: Academic/Nonprofit Terms; Industry Terms: Not Available to Industry
How to cite: pSpCas9n(BB)-2A-puro-a5 guide A was a gift from Timothy Springer (Addgene plasmid # 194010 ; http://n2t.net/addgene:194010 ; RRID:Addgene_194010)
