[The description below was written by a language model from this plasmid's Addgene catalogue record and pLannotate feature annotations shown in this document.]
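Description:
pSpCas9n(BB)-2A-puro-a5 guide A is an all-in-one mammalian CRISPR expression plasmid built on the pSpCas9n(BB)-2A-puro backbone and made for knockout of integrin alpha5. It carries a single-guide RNA, designated a5 guide A, cloned into the backbone's BbsI sites. The plasmid is propagated in E. coli using a high-copy ColE1/pUC-type origin and ampicillin resistance (AmpR with its own bla promoter). An f1 phage origin is also present, and a single AAV2 ITR is annotated downstream of the expression cassette. With only one ITR detected, the record gives no indication that the plasmid is meant for AAV packaging.

Two expression units make up the payload. A human U6 RNA polymerase III promoter drives the guide, whose targeting sequence sits in the short gap between the promoter and the annotated S. pyogenes gRNA scaffold. A hybrid promoter composed of the CMV enhancer, the chicken β-actin promoter and a hybrid intron drives S. pyogenes Cas9. The annotation tool splits Cas9 into overlapping N- and C-terminal portions, but these appear to form one continuous coding region. It is followed by a nucleoplasmin NLS for nuclear import and then puromycin N-acetyltransferase, ending in a bGH polyadenylation signal. The "2A" in the backbone name indicates that a self-cleaving peptide links Cas9 and PuroR so both come from one transcript, although that element is not separately annotated. Puromycin can therefore be used to enrich transfected cells.

The "Cas9n" in the name denotes the nickase form of Cas9, which cuts only one DNA strand. The feature table does not itself identify the nickase mutation. Nickase constructs are normally used with a second, offset guide to produce a double-strand break with fewer off-target effects. The "guide A" label is consistent with such a pairing, but the record does not describe a partner plasmid.
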