Features (pLannotate 1.2.2; 20 found; start..end, strand, type, name):
      5..106     +  promoter       chicken β-actin promoter (fragment): contains a 21-bp deletion relative to the standard chicken β-actin promoter
    107..334     +  intron         hybrid intron: hybrid between chicken β-actin (CBA) and minute virus of mice (MMV) introns (Gray et al., 2011)
    472..2187    +  CDS            Cas9(N): N-terminal portion of Streptococcus pyogenes Cas9 (Zetsche et al., 2015)
   2074..4572    +  CDS            Cas9(C): C-terminal portion of Streptococcus pyogenes Cas9 (Zetsche et al., 2015)
   4573..4620    +  CDS            nucleoplasmin NLS: bipartite nuclear localization signal from nucleoplasmin
   4690..5289    +  CDS            PuroR (fragment): puromycin N-acetyltransferase; pac from Streptomyces; confers resistance to puromycin
   5323..5434    +  polyA_signal   bGH poly(A) signal: bovine growth hormone polyadenylation signal
   5539..5679    +  repeat_region  AAV2 ITR: inverted terminal repeat of adeno-associated virus serotype 2 inverted
   5684..5735    -  misc_feature   bom (fragment): basis of mobility region from pBR322
   5754..6209    +  rep_origin     f1 ori (sequence partly withheld): f1 bacteriophage origin of replication; arrow indicates direction of (+) strand synthesis
   6210..6259    -  misc_feature   bom (fragment): basis of mobility region from pBR322
   6361..6396    -  CDS            rop (fragment): Rop protein, which maintains plasmids at low copy number; rop
   6491..6595    +  promoter       AmpR promoter: bla
   6596..7456    +  CDS            AmpR: β-lactamase; bla; confers resistance to ampicillin, carbenicillin, and related antibiotics
   7627..8215    +  rep_origin     ori: high-copy-number ColE1/pMB1/pBR322/pUC origin of replication
   8277..8517    +  promoter       U6 promoter: RNA polymerase III promoter for human U6 snRNA
   8547..8622    +  misc_RNA       gRNA scaffold: guide RNA scaffold for the Streptococcus pyogenes CRISPR/Cas9 system
   8629..8672    +  misc_RNA       gRNA scaffold (fragment): guide RNA scaffold for the Streptococcus pyogenes CRISPR/Cas9 system
   8719..9004    +  enhancer       CMV enhancer: human cytomegalovirus immediate early enhancer; contains an 18-bp deletion relative to the standard CMV enhancer
   9006..9121    +  promoter       chicken β-actin promoter (fragment): contains a 21-bp deletion relative to the standard chicken β-actin promoter
>Addgene plasmid #194010 | pSpCas9n(BB)-2A-puro-a5 guide A | addgene full sequence | sequence record 378800 | Addgene NGS Result
NNNNGGTGCGGCGGCAGCCAATCAGAGCGGCGCGCTCCGAAAGTTTCCTTTTATGGCGAGGCGGCGGCGG
CGGCGGCCCTATAAAAAGCGAAGCGCGCGGCGGGCGGGAGTCGCTGCGCGCTGCCTTCGCCCCGTGCCCC
GCTCCGCCGCCGCCTCGCGCCGCCCGCCCCGGCTCTGACTGACCGCGTTACTCCCACAGGTGAGCGGGCG
GGACGGCCCTTCTCCTCCGGGCTGTAATTAGCTGAGCAAGAGGTAAGGGTTTAAGGGATGGTTGGTTGGT
GGGGTATTAATGTTTAATTACCTGGAGCACCTGCCTGAAATCACTTTTTTTCAGGTTGGACCGGTGCCAC
CATGGACTATAAGGACCACGACGGAGACTACAAGGATCATGATATTGATTACAAAGACGATGACGATAAG
ATGGCCCCAAAGAAGAAGCGGAAGGTCGGTATCCACGGAGTCCCAGCAGCCGACAAGAAGTACAGCATCG
GCCTGGCCATCGGCACCAACTCTGTGGGCTGGGCCGTGATCACCGACGAGTACAAGGTGCCCAGCAAGAA
ATTCAAGGTGCTGGGCAACACCGACCGGCACAGCATCAAGAAGAACCTGATCGGAGCCCTGCTGTTCGAC
AGCGGCGAAACAGCCGAGGCCACCCGGCTGAAGAGAACCGCCAGAAGAAGATACACCAGACGGAAGAACC
GGATCTGCTATCTGCAAGAGATCTTCAGCAACGAGATGGCCAAGGTGGACGACAGCTTCTTCCACAGACT
GGAAGAGTCCTTCCTGGTGGAAGAGGATAAGAAGCACGAGCGGCACCCCATCTTCGGCAACATCGTGGAC
GAGGTGGCCTACCACGAGAAGTACCCCACCATCTACCACCTGAGAAAGAAACTGGTGGACAGCACCGACA
AGGCCGACCTGCGGCTGATCTATCTGGCCCTGGCCCACATGATCAAGTTCCGGGGCCACTTCCTGATCGA
GGGCGACCTGAACCCCGACAACAGCGACGTGGACAAGCTGTTCATCCAGCTGGTGCAGACCTACAACCAG
CTGTTCGAGGAAAACCCCATCAACGCCAGCGGCGTGGACGCCAAGGCCATCCTGTCTGCCAGACTGAGCA
AGAGCAGACGGCTGGAAAATCTGATCGCCCAGCTGCCCGGCGAGAAGAAGAATGGCCTGTTCGGCAACCT
GATTGCCCTGAGCCTGGGCCTGACCCCCAACTTCAAGAGCAACTTCGACCTGGCCGAGGATGCCAAACTG
CAGCTGAGCAAGGACACCTACGACGACGACCTGGACAACCTGCTGGCCCAGATCGGCGACCAGTACGCCG
ACCTGTTTCTGGCCGCCAAGAACCTGTCCGACGCCATCCTGCTGAGCGACATCCTGAGAGTGAACACCGA
GATCACCAAGGCCCCCCTGAGCGCCTCTATGATCAAGAGATACGACGAGCACCACCAGGACCTGACCCTG
CTGAAAGCTCTCGTGCGGCAGCAGCTGCCTGAGAAGTACAAAGAGATTTTCTTCGACCAGAGCAAGAACG
GCTACGCCGGCTACATTGACGGCGGAGCCAGCCAGGAAGAGTTCTACAAGTTCATCAAGCCCATCCTGGA
AAAGATGGACGGCACCGAGGAACTGCTCGTGAAGCTGAACAGAGAGGACCTGCTGCGGAAGCAGCGGACC
TTCGACAACGGCAGCATCCCCCACCAGATCCACCTGGGAGAGCTGCACGCCATTCTGCGGCGGCAGGAAG
ATTTTTACCCATTCCTGAAGGACAACCGGGAAAAGATCGAGAAGATCCTGACCTTCCGCATCCCCTACTA
CGTGGGCCCTCTGGCCAGGGGAAACAGCAGATTCGCCTGGATGACCAGAAAGAGCGAGGAAACCATCACC
CCCTGGAACTTCGAGGAAGTGGTGGACAAGGGCGCTTCCGCCCAGAGCTTCATCGAGCGGATGACCAACT
TCGATAAGAACCTGCCCAACGAGAAGGTGCTGCCCAAGCACAGCCTGCTGTACGAGTACTTCACCGTGTA
TAACGAGCTGACCAAAGTGAAATACGTGACCGAGGGAATGAGAAAGCCCGCCTTCCTGAGCGGCGAGCAG
AAAAAGGCCATCGTGGACCTGCTGTTCAAGACCAACCGGAAAGTGACCGTGAAGCAGCTGAAAGAGGACT
ACTTCAAGAAAATCGAGTGCTTCGACTCCGTGGAAATCTCCGGCGTGGAAGATCGGTTCAACGCCTCCCT
GGGCACATACCACGATCTGCTGAAAATTATCAAGGACAAGGACTTCCTGGACAATGAGGAAAACGAGGAC
ATTCTGGAAGATATCGTGCTGACCCTGACACTGTTTGAGGACAGAGAGATGATCGAGGAACGGCTGAAAA
CCTATGCCCACCTGTTCGACGACAAAGTGATGAAGCAGCTGAAGCGGCGGAGATACACCGGCTGGGGCAG
GCTGAGCCGGAAGCTGATCAACGGCATCCGGGACAAGCAGTCCGGCAAGACAATCCTGGATTTCCTGAAG
TCCGACGGCTTCGCCAACAGAAACTTCATGCAGCTGATCCACGACGACAGCCTGACCTTTAAAGAGGACA
TCCAGAAAGCCCAGGTGTCCGGCCAGGGCGATAGCCTGCACGAGCACATTGCCAATCTGGCCGGCAGCCC
CGCCATTAAGAAGGGCATCCTGCAGACAGTGAAGGTGGTGGACGAGCTCGTGAAAGTGATGGGCCGGCAC
AAGCCCGAGAACATCGTGATCGAAATGGCCAGAGAGAACCAGACCACCCAGAAGGGACAGAAGAACAGCC
GCGAGAGAATGAAGCGGATCGAAGAGGGCATCAAAGAGCTGGGCAGCCAGATCCTGAAAGAACACCCCGT
GGAAAACACCCAGCTGCAGAACGAGAAGCTGTACCTGTACTACCTGCAGAATGGGCGGGATATGTACGTG
GACCAGGAACTGGACATCAACCGGCTGTCCGACTACGATGTGGACCATATCGTGCCTCAGAGCTTTCTGA
AGGACGACTCCATCGACAACAAGGTGCTGACCAGAAGCGACAAGAACCGGGGCAAGAGCGACAACGTGCC
CTCCGAAGAGGTCGTGAAGAAGATGAAGAACTACTGGCGGCAGCTGCTGAACGCCAAGCTGATTACCCAG
AGAAAGTTCGACAATCTGACCAAGGCCGAGAGAGGCGGCCTGAGCGAACTGGATAAGGCCGGCTTCATCA
AGAGACAGCTGGTGGAAACCCGGCAGATCACAAAGCACGTGGCACAGATCCTGGACTCCCGGATGAACAC
TAAGTACGACGAGAATGACAAGCTGATCCGGGAAGTGAAAGTGATCACCCTGAAGTCCAAGCTGGTGTCC
GATTTCCGGAAGGATTTCCAGTTTTACAAAGTGCGCGAGATCAACAACTACCACCACGCCCACGACGCCT
ACCTGAACGCCGTCGTGGGAACCGCCCTGATCAAAAAGTACCCTAAGCTGGAAAGCGAGTTCGTGTACGG
CGACTACAAGGTGTACGACGTGCGGAAGATGATCGCCAAGAGCGAGCAGGAAATCGGCAAGGCTACCGCC
AAGTACTTCTTCTACAGCAACATCATGAACTTTTTCAAGACCGAGATTACCCTGGCCAACGGCGAGATCC
GGAAGCGGCCTCTGATCGAGACAAACGGCGAAACCGGGGAGATCGTGTGGGATAAGGGCCGGGATTTTGC
CACCGTGCGGAAAGTGCTGAGCATGCCCCAAGTGAATATCGTGAAAAAGACCGAGGTGCAGACAGGCGGC
TTCAGCAAAGAGTCTATCCTGCCCAAGAGGAACAGCGATAAGCTGATCGCCAGAAAGAAGGACTGGGACC
CTAAGAAGTACGGCGGCTTCGACAGCCCCACCGTGGCCTATTCTGTGCTGGTGGTGGCCAAAGTGGAAAA
GGGCAAGTCCAAGAAACTGAAGAGTGTGAAAGAGCTGCTGGGGATCACCATCATGGAAAGAAGCAGCTTC
GAGAAGAATCCCATCGACTTTCTGGAAGCCAAGGGCTACAAAGAAGTGAAAAAGGACCTGATCATCAAGC
TGCCTAAGTACTCCCTGTTCGAGCTGGAAAACGGCCGGAAGAGAATGCTGGCCTCTGCCGGCGAACTGCA
GAAGGGAAACGAACTGGCCCTGCCCTCCAAATATGTGAACTTCCTGTACCTGGCCAGCCACTATGAGAAG
CTGAAGGGCTCCCCCGAGGATAATGAGCAGAAACAGCTGTTTGTGGAACAGCACAAGCACTACCTGGACG
AGATCATCGAGCAGATCAGCGAGTTCTCCAAGAGAGTGATCCTGGCCGACGCTAATCTGGACAAAGTGCT
GTCCGCCTACAACAAGCACCGGGATAAGCCCATCAGAGAGCAGGCCGAGAATATCATCCACCTGTTTACC
CTGACCAATCTGGGAGCCCCTGCCGCCTTCAAGTACTTTGACACCACCATCGACCGGAAGAGGTACACCA
GCACCAAAGAGGTGCTGGACGCCACCCTGATCCACCAGAGCATCACCGGCCTGTACGAGACACGGATCGA
CCTGTCTCAGCTGGGAGGCGACAAAAGGCCGGCGGCCACGAAAAAGGCCGGCCAGGCAAAAAAGAAAAAG
GAATTCGGCAGTGGAGAGGGCAGAGGAAGTCTGCTAACATGCGGTGACGTCGAGGAGAATCCTGGCCCAA
TGACCGAGTACAAGCCCACGGTGCGCCTCGCCACCCGCGACGACGTCCCCAGGGCCGTACGCACCCTCGC
CGCCGCGTTCGCCGACTACCCCGCCACGCGCCACACCGTCGATCCGGACCGCCACATCGAGCGGGTCACC
GAGCTGCAAGAACTCTTCCTCACGCGCGTCGGGCTCGACATCGGCAAGGTGTGGGTCGCGGACGACGGCG
CCGCGGTGGCGGTCTGGACCACGCCGGAGAGCGTCGAAGCGGGGGCGGTGTTCGCCGAGATCGGCCCGCG
CATGGCCGAGTTGAGCGGTTCCCGGCTGGCCGCGCAGCAACAGATGGAAGGCCTCCTGGCGCCGCACCGG
CCCAAGGAGCCCGCGTGGTTCCTGGCCACCGTCGGAGTCTCGCCCGACCACCAGGGCAAGGGTCTGGGCA
GCGCCGTCGTGCTCCCCGGAGTGGAGGCGGCCGAGCGCGCCGGGGTGCCCGCCTTCCTGGAGACCTCCGC
GCCCCGCAACCTCCCCTTCTACGAGCGGCTCGGCTTCACCGTCACCGCCGACGTCGAGGTGCCCGAAGGA
CCGCGCACCTGGTGCATGACCCGCAAGCCCGGTGCCTGAGAATTCTAACTAGAGCTCGCTGATCAGCCTC
GACTGTGCCTTCTAGTTGCCAGCCATCTGTTGTTTGCCCCTCCCCCGTGCCTTCCTTGACCCTGGAAGGT
GCCACTCCCACTGTCCTTTCCTAATAAAATGAGGAAATTGCATCGCATTGTCTGAGTAGGTGTCATTCTA
TTCTGGGGGGTGGGGTGGGGCAGGACAGCAAGGGGGAGGATTGGGAAGAGAATAGCAGGCATGCTGGGGA
GCGGCCGCAGGAACCCCTAGTGATGGAGTTGGCCACTCCCTCTCTGCGCGCTCGCTCGCTCACTGAGGCC
GGGCGACCAAAGGTCGCCCGACGCCCGGGCTTTGCCCGGGCGGCCTCAGTGAGCGAGCGAGCGCGCAGCT
GCCTGCAGGGGCGCCTGATGCGGTATTTTCTCCTTACGCATCTGTGCGGTATTTCACACCGCATA
[95 nt withheld, positions 5736-5830]
T
[46 nt withheld, positions 5832-5877]
C
[141 nt withheld, positions 5879-6019]
CCTTTGACGTTGGAGTCCACGTTCTTT
[37 nt withheld, positions 6047-6083]
ACTCTATCTCGGGCTATTCTTTTGATTTATAAGGGATTTTGCCGATTTCGGTCTATTGGTTAAAAAATGA
GCTGATTTAACAAAAATTTAACGCGAATTTTAACAAAATATTAACGTTTACAATTTTATGGTGCACTCTC
AGTACAATCTGCTCTGATGCCGCATAGTTAAGCCAGCCCCGACACCCGCCAACACCCGCTGACGCGCCCT
GACGGGCTTGTCTGCTCCCGGCATCCGCTTACAGACAAGCTGTGACCGTCTCCGGGAGCTGCATGTGTCA
GAGGTTTTCACCGTCATCACCGAAACGCGCGAGACGAAAGGGCCTCGTGATACGCCTATTTTTATAGGTT
AATGTCATGATAATAATGGTTTCTTAGACGTCAGGTGGCACTTTTCGGGGAAATGTGCGCGGAACCCCTA
TTTGTTTATTTTTCTAAATACATTCAAATATGTATCCGCTCATGAGACAATAACCCTGATAAATGCTTCA
ATAATATTGAAAAAGGAAGAGTATGAGTATTCAACATTTCCGTGTCGCCCTTATTCCCTTTTTTGCGGCA
TTTTGCCTTCCTGTTTTTGCTCACCCAGAAACGCTGGTGAAAGTAAAAGATGCTGAAGATCAGTTGGGTG
CACGAGTGGGTTACATCGAACTGGATCTCAACAGCGGTAAGATCCTTGAGAGTTTTCGCCCCGAAGAACG
TTTTCCAATGATGAGCACTTTTAAAGTTCTGCTATGTGGCGCGGTATTATCCCGTATTGACGCCGGGCAA
GAGCAACTCGGTCGCCGCATACACTATTCTCAGAATGACTTGGTTGAGTACTCACCAGTCACAGAAAAGC
ATCTTACGGATGGCATGACAGTAAGAGAATTATGCAGTGCTGCCATAACCATGAGTGATAACACTGCGGC
CAACTTACTTCTGACAACGATCGGAGGACCGAAGGAGCTAACCGCTTTTTTGCACAACATGGGGGATCAT
GTAACTCGCCTTGATCGTTGGGAACCGGAGCTGAATGAAGCCATACCAAACGACGAGCGTGACACCACGA
TGCCTGTAGCAATGGCAACAACGTTGCGCAAACTATTAACTGGCGAACTACTTACTCTAGCTTCCCGGCA
ACAATTAATAGACTGGATGGAGGCGGATAAAGTTGCAGGACCACTTCTGCGCTCGGCCCTTCCGGCTGGC
TGGTTTATTGCTGATAAATCTGGAGCCGGTGAGCGTGGAAGCCGCGGTATCATTGCAGCACTGGGGCCAG
ATGGTAAGCCCTCCCGTATCGTAGTTATCTACACGACGGGGAGTCAGGCAACTATGGATGAACGAAATAG
ACAGATCGCTGAGATAGGTGCCTCACTGATTAAGCATTGGTAACTGTCAGACCAAGTTTACTCATATATA
CTTTAGATTGATTTAAAACTTCATTTTTAATTTAAAAGGATCTAGGTGAAGATCCTTTTTGATAATCTCA
TGACCAAAATCCCTTAACGTGAGTTTTCGTTCCACTGAGCGTCAGACCCCGTAGAAAAGATCAAAGGATC
TTCTTGAGATCCTTTTTTTCTGCGCGTAATCTGCTGCTTGCAAACAAAAAAACCACCGCTACCAGCGGTG
GTTTGTTTGCCGGATCAAGAGCTACCAACTCTTTTTCCGAAGGTAACTGGCTTCAGCAGAGCGCAGATAC
CAAATACTGTTCTTCTAGTGTAGCCGTAGTTAGGCCACCACTTCAAGAACTCTGTAGCACCGCCTACATA
CCTCGCTCTGCTAATCCTGTTACCAGTGGCTGCTGCCAGTGGCGATAAGTCGTGTCTTACCGGGTTGGAC
TCAAGACGATAGTTACCGGATAAGGCGCAGCGGTCGGGCTGAACGGGGGGTTCGTGCACACAGCCCAGCT
TGGAGCGAACGACCTACACCGAACTGAGATACCTACAGCGTGAGCTATGAGAAAGCGCCACGCTTCCCGA
AGGGAGAAAGGCGGACAGGTATCCGGTAAGCGGCAGGGTCGGAACAGGAGAGCGCACGAGGGAGCTTCCA
GGGGGAAACGCCTGGTATCTTTATAGTCCTGTCGGGTTTCGCCACCTCTGACTTGAGCGTCGATTTTTGT
GATGCTCGTCAGGGGGGCGGAGCCTATGGAAAAACGCCAGCAACGCGGCCTTTTTACGGTTCCTGGCCTT
TTGCTGGCCTTTTGCTCACATGTGAGGGCCTATTTCCCATGATTCCTTCATATTTGCATATACGATACAA
GGCTGTTAGAGAGATAATTGGAATTAATTTGACTGTAAACACAAAGATATTAGTACAAAATACGTGACGT
AGAAAGTAATAATTTCTTGGGTAGTTTGCAGTTTTAAAATTATGTTTTAAAATGGACTATCATATGCTTA
CCGTAACTTGAAAGTATTTCGATTTCTTGGCTTTATATATCTTGTGGAAAGGACGAAACACCGGTACAGT
GGAGCGCATGCCTGTTTTAGAGCTAGAAATAGCAAGTTAAAATAAGGCTAGTCCGTTATCAACTTGAAAA
AGTGGCACCGAGTCGGTGCTTTTTTGTTTTAGAGCTAGAAATAGCAAGTTAAAATAAGGCTAGTCCGTTT
TTAGCGCGTGCGCCAATTCTGCAGACAAATGGCTCTAGAGGTACCCGTTACATAACTTACGGTAAATGGC
CCGCCTGGCTGACCGCCCAACGACCCCCGCCCATTGACGTCAATAGTAACGCCAATAGGGACTTTCCATT
GACGTCAATGGGTGGAGTATTTACGGTAAACTGCCCACTTGGCAGTACATCAAGTGTATCATATGCCAAG
TACGCCCCCTATTGACGTCAATGACGGTAAATGGCCCGCCTGGCATTGTGCCCAGTACATGACCTTATGG
GACTTTCCTACTTGGCAGTACATCTACGTATTAGTCATCGCTATTACCATGGTCGAGGTGAGCCCCACGT
TCTGCTTCACTCTCCCCATCTCCCCCCCCTCCCCACCCCCAATTTTGTATTTATTTATTTTTTAATTATT
TTGTGCAGCGATGGGGGCGGGGGGGGGGNN
