>Addgene plasmid #194010 | pSpCas9n(BB)-2A-puro-a5 guide A | depositor partial sequence | sequence record 376422 | double stranded DNA oligos a5_guide A
CACCGGTACAGTGGAGCGCATGCCTGTTT
